>Addgene plasmid #164212 | pLEX-EF1a ANXA11-mEmerald R235Q | addgene full sequence | sequence record 322783 | Addgene NGS Result
TGGAAGGGCTAATTCACTCCCAAAGAAGACAAGATATCCTTGATCTGTGGATCTACCACACACAAGGCTA
CTTCCCTGATTAGCAGAACTACACACCAGGGCCAGGGGTCAGATATCCACTGACCTTTGGATGGTGCTAC
AAGCTAGTACCAGTTGAGCCAGATAAGGTAGAAGAGGCCAATAAAGGAGAGAACACCAGCTTGTTACACC
CTGTGAGCCTGCATGGGATGGATGACCCGGAGAGAGAAGTGTTAGAGTGGAGGTTTGACAGCCGCCTAGC
ATTTCATCACGTGGCCCGAGAGCTGCATCCGGAGTACTTCAAGAACTGCTGATATCGAGCTTGCTACAAG
GGACTTTCCGCTGGGGACTTTCCAGGGAGGCGTGGCCTGGGCGGGACTGGGGAGTGGCGAGCCCTCAGAT
CCTGCATATAAGCAGCTGCTTTTTGCCTGTACTGGGTCTCTCTGGTTAGACCAGATCTGAGCCTGGGAGC
TCTCTGGCTAACTAGGGAACCCACTGCTTAAGCCTCAATAAAGCTTGCCTTGAGTGCTTCAAGTAGTGTG
TGCCCGTCTGTTGTGTGACTCTGGTAACTAGAGATCCCTCAGACCCTTTTAGTCAGTGTGGAAAATCTCT
AGCAGTGGCGCCCGAACAGGGACTTGAAAGCGAAAGGGAAACCAGAGGAGCTCTCTCGACGCAGGACTCG
GCTTGCTGAAGCGCGCACGGCAAGAGGCGAGGGGCGGCGACTGGTGAGTACGCCAAAAATTTTGACTAGC
GGAGGCTAGAAGGAGAGAGATGGGTGCGAGAGCGTCAGTATTAAGCGGGGGAGAATTAGATCGCGATGGG
AAAAAATTCGGTTAAGGCCAGGGGGAAAGAAAAAATATAAATTAAAACATATAGTATGGGCAAGCAGGGA
GCTAGAACGATTCGCAGTTAATCCTGGCCTGTTAGAAACATCAGAAGGCTGTAGACAAATACTGGGACAG
CTACAACCATCCCTTCAGACAGGATCAGAAGAACTTAGATCATTATATAATACAGTAGCAACCCTCTATT
GTGTGCATCAAAGGATAGAGATAAAAGACACCAAGGAAGCTTTAGACAAGATAGAGGAAGAGCAAAACAA
AAGTAAGACCACCGCACAGCAAGCGGCCGGCCGCTGATCTTCAGACCTGGAGGAGGAGATATGAGGGACA
ATTGGAGAAGTGAATTATATAAATATAAAGTAGTAAAAATTGAACCATTAGGAGTAGCACCCACCAAGGC
AAAGAGAAGAGTGGTGCAGAGAGAAAAAAGAGCAGTGGGAATAGGAGCTTTGTTCCTTGGGTTCTTGGGA
GCAGCAGGAAGCACTATGGGCGCAGCGTCAATGACGCTGACGGTACAGGCCAGACAATTATTGTCTGGTA
TAGTGCAGCAGCAGAACAATTTGCTGAGGGCTATTGAGGCGCAACAGCATCTGTTGCAACTCACAGTCTG
GGGCATCAAGCAGCTCCAGGCAAGAATCCTGGCTGTGGAAAGATACCTAAAGGATCAACAGCTCCTGGGG
ATTTGGGGTTGCTCTGGAAAACTCATTTGCACCACTGCTGTGCCTTGGAATGCTAGTTGGAGTAATAAAT
CTCTGGAACAGATTTGGAATCACACGACCTGGATGGAGTGGGACAGAGAAATTAACAATTACACAAGCTT
AATACACTCCTTAATTGAAGAATCGCAAAACCAGCAAGAAAAGAATGAACAAGAATTATTGGAATTAGAT
AAATGGGCAAGTTTGTGGAATTGGTTTAACATAACAAATTGGCTGTGGTATATAAAATTATTCATAATGA
TAGTAGGAGGCTTGGTAGGTTTAAGAATAGTTTTTGCTGTACTTTCTATAGTGAATAGAGTTAGGCAGGG
ATATTCACCATTATCGTTTCAGACCCACCTCCCAACCCCGAGGGGACCCGACAGGCCCGAAGGAATAGAA
GAAGAAGGTGGAGAGAGAGACAGAGACAGATCCATTCGATTAGTGAACGGATCTCGACGGTATCGCCTTT
AAAAGAAAAGGGGGGATTGGGGGGTACAGTGCAGGGGAAAGAATAGTAGACATAATAGCAACAGACATAC
AAACTAAAGAATTACAAAAACAAATTACAAAAATTCAAAATTTTCGGGTTTATTACAGGGACAGCAGAGA
TCCAGTTTATCGATGAGGCCCTTTCGTCTTCACTCGAGGTGCCCGTCAGTGGGCAGAGCGCACATCGCCC
ACAGTCCCCGAGAAGTTGGGGGGAGGGGTCGGCAATTGAACCGGTGCCTAGAGAAGGTGGCGCGGGGTAA
ACTGGGAAAGTGATGTCGTGTACTGGCTCCGCCTTTTTCCCGAGGGTGGGGGAGAACCGTATATAAGTGC
AGTAGTCGCCGTGAACGTTCTTTTTCGCAACGGGTTTGCCGCCAGAACACAGGTAAGTGCCGTGTGTGGT
TCCCGCGGGCCTGGCCTCTTTACGGGTTATGGCCCTTGCGTGCCTTGAATTACTTCCACCTGGCTGCAGT
ACGTGATTCTTGATCCCGAGCTTCGGGTTGGAAGTGGGTGGGAGAGTTCGAGGCCTTGCGCTTAAGGAGC
CCCTTCGCCTCGTGCTTGAGTTGAGGCCTGGCCTGGGCGCTGGGGCCGCCGCGTGCGAATCTGGTGGCAC
CTTCGCGCCTGTCTCGCTGCTTTCGATAAGTCTCTAGCCATTTAAAATTTTTGATGACCTGCTGCGACGC
TTTTTTTCTGGCAAGATAGTCTTGTAAATGCGGGCCAAGATCTGCACACTGGTATTTCGGTTTTTGGGGC
CGCGGGCGGCGACGGGGCCCGTGCGTCCCAGCGCACATGTTCGGCGAGGCGGGGCCTGCGAGCGCGGCCA
CCGAGAATCGGACGGGGGTAGTCTCAAGCTGGCCGGCCTGCTCTGGTGCCTGGCCTCGCGCCGCCGTGTA
TCGCCCCGCCCTGGGCGGCAAGGCTGGCCCGGTCGGCACCAGTTGCGTGAGCGGAAAGATGGCCGCTTCC
CGGCCCTGCTGCAGGGAGCTCAAAATGGAGGACGCGGCGCTCGGGAGAGCGGGCGGGTGAGTCACCCACA
CAAAGGAAAAGGGCCTTTCCGTCCTCAGCCGTCGCTTCATGTGACTCCACGGAGTACCGGGCGCCGTCCA
GGCACCTCGATTAGTTCTCGAGCTTTTGGAGTACGTCGTCTTTAGGTTGGGGGGAGGGGTTTTATGCGAT
GGAGTTTCCCCACACTGAGTGGGTGGAGACTGAAGTTAGGCCAGCTTGGCACTTGATGTAATTCTCCTTG
GAATTTGCCCTTTTTGAGTTTGGATCTTGGTTCATTCTCAAGCCTCAGACAGTGGTTCAAAGTTTTTTTC
TTCCATTTCAGGTGTCGTGAGGATCGCCACCATGAGCTACCCTGGCTATCCCCCGCCCCCAGGTGGCTAC
CCACCAGCTGCACCAGGTGGTGGTCCCTGGGGAGGTGCTGCCTACCCTCCTCCGCCCAGCATGCCCCCCA
TCGGGCTGGATAACGTGGCCACCTATGCGGGGCAGTTCAACCAGGACTATCTCTCGGGAATGGCGGCCAA
CATGTCTGGGACATTTGGAGGAGCCAACATGCCCAACCTGTACCCTGGGGCCCCTGGGGCTGGCTACCCA
CCAGTGCCCCCTGGCGGCTTTGGGCAGCCCCCCTCTGCCCAGCAGCCTGTTCCTCCCTATGGGATGTATC
CACCCCCAGGAGGAAACCCACCCTCCAGGATGCCCTCATATCCGCCATACCCAGGGGCCCCTGTGCCGGG
CCAGCCCATGCCACCCCCCGGACAGCAGCCCCCAGGGGCCTACCCTGGGCAGCCACCAGTGACCTACCCT
GGTCAGCCTCCAGTGCCACTCCCTGGGCAGCAGCAGCCAGTGCCGAGCTACCCAGGATACCCGGGGTCTG
GGACTGTCACCCCCGCTGTGCCCCCAACCCAGTTTGGAAGCCGAGGCACCATCACTGATGCTCCCGGCTT
TGACCCCCTGCGAGATGCCGAGGTCCTGCGGAAGGCCATGAAAGGCTTCGGGACGGATGAGCAGGCCATC
ATTGACTGCCTGGGGAGTCGCTCCAACAAGCAGCAGCAGCAGATCCTACTTTCCTTCAAGACGGCTTACG
GCAAGGATTTGATCAAAGATCTGAAATCTGAACTGTCAGGAAACTTTGAGAAGACAATCTTGGCTCTGAT
GAAGACCCCAGTCCTCTTTGACATTTATGAGATAAAGGAAGCCATCAAGGGGGTTGGCACTGATGAAGCC
TGCCTGATTGAGATCCTCGCTTCCCGCAGCAATGAGCACATCCGAGAATTAAACAGAGCCTACAAAGCAG
AATTCAAAAAGACCCTGGAAGAGGCCATTCGAAGCGACACATCAGGGCACTTCCAGCGGCTCCTCATCTC
TCTCTCTCAGGGAAACCGTGATGAAAGCACAAACGTGGACATGTCACTCGCCCAGAGAGATGCCCAGGAG
CTGTATGCGGCCGGGGAGAACCGCCTGGGAACAGACGAGTCCAAGTTCAATGCGGTTCTGTGCTCCCGGA
GCCGGGCCCACCTGGTAGCAGTTTTCAATGAGTACCAGAGAATGACAGGCCGGGACATTGAGAAGAGCAT
CTGCCGGGAGATGTCCGGGGACCTGGAGGAGGGCATGCTGGCCGTGGTGAAATGTCTCAAGAATACCCCA
GCCTTCTTTGCGGAGAGGCTCAACAAGGCCATGAGGGGGGCAGGAACAAAGGACCGGACCCTGATTCGCA
TCATGGTGTCTCGCAGCGAGACCGACCTCCTGGACATCAGATCAGAGTATAAGCGGATGTACGGCAAGTC
GCTGTACCACGACATCTCGGGAGATACTTCAGGGGATTACCGGAAGATTCTGCTGAAGATCTGTGGTGGC
AATGACACCGGTGGTGGAGGAGGTTCTGGAGGCGGTGGAAGTGGTGGCGGAGGTAGCATGGTGAGCAAGG
GCGAGGAGCTGTTCACCGGGGTGGTGCCCATCCTGGTCGAGCTGGACGGCGACGTAAACGGCCACAAGTT
CAGCGTGTCCGGCGAGGGCGAGGGCGATGCCACCTACGGCAAGCTGACCCTGAAGTTCATCTGCACCACC
GGCAAGCTGCCCGTGCCCTGGCCCACCCTCGTGACCACCTTGACCTACGGCGTGCAGTGCTTCGCCCGCT
ACCCCGACCACATGAAGCAGCACGACTTCTTCAAGTCCGCCATGCCCGAAGGCTACGTCCAGGAGCGCAC
CATCTTCTTCAAGGACGACGGCAACTACAAGACCCGCGCCGAGGTGAAGTTCGAGGGCGACACCCTGGTG
AACCGCATCGAGCTGAAGGGCATCGACTTCAAGGAGGACGGCAACATCCTGGGGCACAAGCTGGAGTACA
ACTACAACAGCCACAAGGTCTATATCACCGCCGACAAGCAGAAGAACGGCATCAAGGTGAACTTCAAGAC
CCGCCACAACATCGAGGACGGCAGCGTGCAGCTCGCCGACCACTACCAGCAGAACACCCCCATCGGCGAC
GGCCCCGTGCTGCTGCCCGACAACCACTACCTGAGCACCCAGTCCAAGCTGAGCAAAGACCCCAACGAGA
AGCGCGATCACATGGTCCTGCTGGAGTTCGTGACCGCCGCCGGGATCACTCTCGGCATGGACGAGCTGTA
CAAGTAAAATTCCTCGAGGGCGGCCGCTCTAGAGTCGACGGGCCGCGGTAACAATTGTTAACTAACTTAA
GCTAGCAACGGTTTCCCTCTAGCGGGATCAATTCCGCCCCCCCCCCCTAACGTTACTGGCCGAAGCCGCT
TGGAATAAGGCCGGTGTGCGTTTGTCTATATGTTATTTTCCACCATATTGCCGTCTTTTGGCAATGTGAG
GGCCCGGAAACCTGGCCCTGTCTTCTTGACGAGCATTCCTAGGGGTCTTTCCCCTCTCGCCAAAGGAATG
CAAGGTCTGTTGAATGTCGTGAAGGAAGCAGTTCCTCTGGAAGCTTCTTGAAGACAAACAACGTCTGTAG
CGACCCTTTGCAGGCAGCGGAACCCCCCACCTGGCGACAGGTGCCTCTGCGGCCAAAAGCCACGTGTATA
AGATACACCTGCAAAGGCGGCACAACCCCAGTGCCACGTTGTGAGTTGGATAGTTGTGGAAAGAGTCAAA
TGGCTCTCCTCAAGCGTATTCAACAAGGGGCTGAAGGATGCCCAGAAGGTACCCCATTGTATGGGATCTG
ATCTGGGGCCTCGGTGCACATGCTTTACATGTGTTTAGTCGAGGTTAAAAAAACGTCTAGGCCCCCCGAA
CCACGGGGACGTGGTTTTCCTTTGAAAAACACGATAATACCATGACCGAGTACAAGCCCACGGTGCGCCT
CGCCACCCGCGACGACGTCCCCAGGGCCGTACGCACCCTCGCCGCCGCGTTCGCCGACTACCCCGCCACG
CGCCACACCGTCGATCCGGACCGCCACATCGAGCGGGTCACCGAGCTGCAAGAACTCTTCCTCACGCGCG
TCGGGCTCGACATCGGCAAGGTGTGGGTCGCGGACGACGGCGCCGCGGTGGCGGTCTGGACCACGCCGGA
GAGCGTCGAAGCGGGGGCGGTGTTCGCCGAGATCGGCCCGCGCATGGCCGAGTTGAGCGGTTCCCGGCTG
GCCGCGCAGCAACAGATGGAAGGCCTCCTGGCGCCGCACCGGCCCAAGGAGCCCGCGTGGTTCCTGGCCA
CCGTCGGCGTCTCGCCCGACCACCAGGGCAAGGGTCTGGGCAGCGCCGTCGTGCTCCCCGGAGTGGAGGC
GGCCGAGCGCGCCGGGGTGCCCGCCTTCCTGGAGACCTCCGCGCCCCGCAACCTCCCCTTCTACGAGCGG
CTCGGCTTCACCGTCACCGCCGACGTCGAGGTGCCCGAAGGACCGCGCACCTGGTGCATGACCCGCAAGC
CCGGTGCCTGACCCGGGCGGGGCGCGTCTGGAACAATCAACCTCTGGATTACAAAATTTGTGAAAGATTG
ACTGGTATTCTTAACTATGTTGCTCCTTTTACGCTATGTGGATACGCTGCTTTAATGCCTTTGTATCATG
CTATTGCTTCCCGTATGGCTTTCATTTTCTCCTCCTTGTATAAATCCTGGTTGCTGTCTCTTTATGAGGA
GTTGTGGCCCGTTGTCAGGCAACGTGGCGTGGTGTGCACTGTGTTTGCTGACGCAACCCCCACTGGTTGG
GGCATTGCCACCACCTGTCAGCTCCTTTCCGGGACTTTCGCTTTCCCCCTCCCTATTGCCACGGCGGAAC
TCATCGCCGCCTGCCTTGCCCGCTGCTGGACAGGGGCTCGGCTGTTGGGCACTGACAATTCCGTGGTGTT
GTCGGGGAAGCTGACGTCCTTTCCATGGCTGCTCGCCTGTGTTGCCACCTGGATTCTGCGCGGGACGTCC
TTCTGCTACGTCCCTTCGGCCCTCAATCCAGCGGACCTTCCTTCCCGCGGCCTGCTGCCGGCTCTGCGGC
CTCTTCCGCGTCTTCGCCTTCGCCCTCAGACGAGTCGGATCTCCCTTTGGGCCGCCTCCCCGCCTGGAAT
TAATTCTGCAGTCGAGACCTAGAAAAACATGGAGCAATCACAAGTAGCAATACAGCAGCTACCAATGCTG
ATTGTGCCTGGCTAGAAGCACAAGAGGAGGAGGAGGTGGGTTTTCCAGTCACACCTCAGGTACCTTTAAG
ACCAATGACTTACAAGGCAGCTGTAGATCTTAGCCACTTTTTAAAAGAAAAGAGGGGACTGGAAGGGCTA
ATTCACTCCCAACGAAGACAAGATATCCTTGATCTGTGGATCTACCACACACAAGGCTACTTCCCTGATT
AGCAGAACTACACACCAGGGCCAGGGGTCAGATATCCACTGACCTTTGGATGGTGCTACAAGCTAGTACC
AGTTGAGCCAGATAAGGTAGAAGAGGCCAATAAAGGAGAGAACACCAGCTTGTTACACCCTGTGAGCCTG
CATGGGATGGATGACCCGGAGAGAGAAGTGTTAGAGTGGAGGTTTGACAGCCGCCTAGCATTTCATCACG
TGGCCCGAGAGCTGCATCCGGAGTACTTCAAGAACTGCTGATATCGAGCTTGCTACAAGGGACTTTCCGC
TGGGGACTTTCCAGGGAGGCGTGGCCTGGGCGGGACTGGGGAGTGGCGAGCCCTCAGATCCTGCATATAA
GCAGCTGCTTTTTGCCTGTACTGGGTCTCTCTGGTTAGACCAGATCTGAGCCTGGGAGCTCTCTGGCTAA
CTAGGGAACCCACTGCTTAAGCCTCAATAAAGCTTGCCTTGAGTGCTTCAAGTAGTGTGTGCCCGTCTGT
TGTGTGACTCTGGTAACTAGAGATCCCTCAGACCCTTTTAGTCAGTGTGGAAAATCTCTAGCAGTAGTAG
TTCATGTCATCTTATTATTCAGTATTTATAACTTGCAAAGAAATGAATATCAGAGAGTGAGAGGCCTTGA
CATTGCTAGCGTTTACCGTCGACCTCTAGCTAGAGCTTGGCGTAATCATGGTCATAGCTGTTTCCTGTGT
GAAATTGTTATCCGCTCACAATTCCACACAACATACGAGCCGGAAGCATAAAGTGTAAAGCCTGGGGTGC
CTAATGAGTGAGCTAACTCACATTAATTGCGTTGCGCTCACTGCCCGCTTTCCAGTCGGGAAACCTGTCG
TGCCAGCTGCATTAATGAATCGGCCAACGCGCGGGGAGAGGCGGTTTGCGTATTGGGCGCTCTTCCGCTT
CCTCGCTCACTGACTCGCTGCGCTCGGTCGTTCGGCTGCGGCGAGCGGTATCAGCTCACTCAAAGGCGGT
AATACGGTTATCCACAGAATCAGGGGATAACGCAGGAAAGAACATGTGAGCAAAAGGCCAGCAAAAGGCC
AGGAACCGTAAAAAGGCCGCGTTGCTGGCGTTTTTCCATAGGCTCCGCCCCCCTGACGAGCATCACAAAA
ATCGACGCTCAAGTCAGAGGTGGCGAAACCCGACAGGACTATAAAGATACCAGGCGTTTCCCCCTGGAAG
CTCCCTCGTGCGCTCTCCTGTTCCGACCCTGCCGCTTACCGGATACCTGTCCGCCTTTCTCCCTTCGGGA
AGCGTGGCGCTTTCTCATAGCTCACGCTGTAGGTATCTCAGTTCGGTGTAGGTCGTTCGCTCCAAGCTGG
GCTGTGTGCACGAACCCCCCGTTCAGCCCGACCGCTGCGCCTTATCCGGTAACTATCGTCTTGAGTCCAA
CCCGGTAAGACACGACTTATCGCCACTGGCAGCAGCCACTGGTAACAGGATTAGCAGAGCGAGGTATGTA
GGCGGTGCTACAGAGTTCTTGAAGTGGTGGCCTAACTACGGCTACACTAGAAGAACAGTATTTGGTATCT
GCGCTCTGCTGAAGCCAGTTACCTTCGGAAAAAGAGTTGGTAGCTCTTGATCCGGCAAACAAACCACCGC
TGGTAGCGGTGGTTTTTTTGTTTGCAAGCAGCAGATTACGCGCAGAAAAAAAGGATCTCAAGAAGATCCT
TTGATCTTTTCTACGGGGTCTGACGCTCAGTGGAACGAAAACTCACGTTAAGGGATTTTGGTCATGAGAT
TATCAAAAAGGATCTTCACCTAGATCCTTTTAAATTAAAAATGAAGTTTTAAATCAATCTAAAGTATATA
TGAGTAAACTTGGTCTGACAGTTACCAATGCTTAATCAGTGAGGCACCTATCTCAGCGATCTGTCTATTT
CGTTCATCCATAGTTGCCTGACTCCCCGTCGTGTAGATAACTACGATACGGGAGGGCTTACCATCTGGCC
CCAGTGCTGCAATGATACCGCGAGACCCACGCTCACCGGCTCCAGATTTATCAGCAATAAACCAGCCAGC
CGGAAGGGCCGAGCGCAGAAGTGGTCCTGCAACTTTATCCGCCTCCATCCAGTCTATTAATTGTTGCCGG
GAAGCTAGAGTAAGTAGTTCGCCAGTTAATAGTTTGCGCAACGTTGTTGCCATTGCTACAGGCATCGTGG
TGTCACGCTCGTCGTTTGGTATGGCTTCATTCAGCTCCGGTTCCCAACGATCAAGGCGAGTTACATGATC
CCCCATGTTGTGCAAAAAAGCGGTTAGCTCCTTCGGTCCTCCGATCGTTGTCAGAAGTAAGTTGGCCGCA
GTGTTATCACTCATGGTTATGGCAGCACTGCATAATTCTCTTACTGTCATGCCATCCGTAAGATGCTTTT
CTGTGACTGGTGAGTACTCAACCAAGTCATTCTGAGAATAGTGTATGCGGCGACCGAGTTGCTCTTGCCC
GGCGTCAATACGGGATAATACCGCGCCACATAGCAGAACTTTAAAAGTGCTCATCATTGGAAAACGTTCT
TCGGGGCGAAAACTCTCAAGGATCTTACCGCTGTTGAGATCCAGTTCGATGTAACCCACTCGTGCACCCA
ACTGATCTTCAGCATCTTTTACTTTCACCAGCGTTTCTGGGTGAGCAAAAACAGGAAGGCAAAATGCCGC
AAAAAAGGGAATAAGGGCGACACGGAAATGTTGAATACTCATACTCTTCCTTTTTCAATATTATTGAAGC
ATTTATCAGGGTTATTGTCTCATGAGCGGATACATATTTGAATGTATTTAGAAAAATAAACAAATAGGGG
TTCCGCGCACATTTCCCCGAAAAGTGCCACCTGACGTCGACGGATCGGGAGATCAACTTGTTTATTGCAG
CTTATAATGGTTACAAATAAAGCAATAGCATCACAAATTTCACAAATAAAGCATTTTTTTCACTGCATTC
TAGTTGTGGTTTGTCCAAACTCATCAATGTATCTTATCATGTCTGGATCAACTGGATAACTCAAGCTAAC
CAAAATCATCCCAAACTTCCCACCCCATACCCTATTACCACTGCCAATTACCTGTGGTTTCATTTACTCT
AAACCTGTGATTCCTCTGAATTATTTTCATTTTAAAGAAATTGTATTTGTTAAATATGTACTACAAACTT
AGTAGT
Features (pLannotate 1.2.2; 24 found; start..end, strand, type, name):
    377..634     +  LTR            5' LTR (truncated): truncated 5' long terminal repeat (LTR) from HIV-1
    681..806     +  misc_feature   HIV-1 Ψ: packaging signal of human immunodeficiency virus type 1
    790..1128    +  CDS            HIV-1 gag (fragment): gag protein from human immunodeficiency virus 1; gag
   1303..1536    +  misc_feature   RRE: The Rev response element (RRE) of HIV-1 allows for Rev-dependent mRNA export from the nucleus to the cytoplasm.
   1913..2013    +  CDS            Rev (fragment): human immunodeficiency virus 1 (HIV-1) Rev protein; rev; enhances nuclear export of unspliced and incompletely spliced viral mRNAs
   2028..2143    +  misc_feature   cPPT/CTS: central polypurine tract and central termination sequence of HIV-1 (lacking the first T)
   2221..2432    +  promoter       EF-1α core promoter: core promoter for human elongation factor EF-1α
   2433..3371    +  intron         EF-1α intron A: intron upstream of the start codon of human EF-1α
   3392..4906    +  CDS            ANXA11: ANX11_HUMAN - Also known as ANX11. Experimental evidence at protein level: Swiss-Prot protein existence level 1. Binds specifically to calcyclin in a calcium-dependent manner (By similarity). Required for midbody formation and completion of the terminal phase of cytokinesis. From Homo sapiens (Human).
   4958..5677    +  CDS            mEmerald: brightly fluorescent monomeric variant of GFP mammalian codon-optimized
   5778..6339    +  misc_feature   IRES: internal ribosome entry site (IRES) of the encephalomyocarditis virus (EMCV)
   6342..6941    +  CDS            PuroR: puromycin N-acetyltransferase; pac from Streptomyces alboniger; confers resistance to puromycin
   6965..7553    +  misc_feature   WPRE: woodchuck hepatitis virus posttranscriptional regulatory element
   7570..8088    +  CDS            nef (fragment): NEF_HV1BR - Experimental evidence at protein level: Swiss-Prot protein existence level 1. Extracellular Nef protein targets CD4(+) T-lymphocytes for apoptosis by interacting with CXCR4 surface receptors (PubMed:14990729). From Human immunodeficiency virus type 1 group M subtype B (isolate BRU/LAI) (HIV-1).
   8136..8393    +  LTR            5' LTR (truncated): truncated 5' long terminal repeat (LTR) from HIV-1
   8543..8565    -  protein_bind   lac operator (fragment): The lac repressor binds to the lac operator to inhibit transcription in E. coli. This inhibition can be relieved by adding lactose or isopropyl-β-D-thiogalactopyranoside (IPTG). lac repressor encoded by lacI
   8569..8599    -  promoter       lac promoter: promoter for the E. coli lac operon
   8614..8635    -  protein_bind   CAP binding site: CAP binding activates transcription in the presence of cAMP. E. coli catabolite activator protein
   8648..8740    -  CDS            lacI (fragment): lac repressor; lacI; The lac repressor binds to the lac operator to inhibit transcription in E. coli. This inhibition can be relieved by adding lactose or isopropyl-β-D-thiogalactopyranoside (IPTG).
   8923..9511    -  rep_origin     ori: high-copy-number ColE1/pMB1/pBR322/pUC origin of replication
   9682..10542   -  CDS            AmpR: β-lactamase; bla; confers resistance to ampicillin, carbenicillin, and related antibiotics
  10543..10647   -  promoter       AmpR promoter: bla
  10695..10829   +  polyA_signal   SV40 poly(A) signal: SV40 polyadenylation signal
  10996..329     +  CDS            nef (fragment) (across the origin): NEF_HV1BR - Experimental evidence at protein level: Swiss-Prot protein existence level 1. Extracellular Nef protein targets CD4(+) T-lymphocytes for apoptosis by interacting with CXCR4 surface receptors (PubMed:14990729). From Human immunodeficiency virus type 1 group M subtype B (isolate BRU/LAI) (HIV-1).
