[The description below was written by a language model from this plasmid's Addgene catalogue record and pLannotate feature annotations shown in this document.]
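Description:
pLEX-EF1a ANXA11-mEmerald R235Q is a lentiviral transfer plasmid of about 11 kb, built on a pLEX-type HIV-1-derived backbone, for expressing a fluorescently tagged mutant of human annexin A11 in mammalian cells. It is propagated in E. coli through a ColE1/pUC-family origin with ampicillin selection (AmpR under its own bla promoter). The catalogue lists it as low copy and grown in a recombination-deficient strain, which is common practice for plasmids carrying repeated LTR sequences. The viral portion is flanked by two HIV-1 LTR sequences, both labelled by the annotation software as truncated 5' LTRs. It also contains the Ψ packaging signal with an adjoining gag fragment, the Rev response element for Rev-dependent nuclear export of the genomic RNA, and the cPPT/CTS, which aids nuclear import in transduced cells. Short nef and rev fragments are residual viral sequence rather than functional genes.

The payload is a single bicistronic cassette. The EF-1α core promoter with its intron A drives the 1515 bp ANXA11 coding sequence carrying the R235Q substitution, fused at its C terminus to the monomeric green fluorescent protein mEmerald. Downstream, an EMCV IRES allows translation of puromycin N-acetyltransferase from the same transcript, so transduced cells can be selected with puromycin. A WPRE follows to enhance transcript stability and expression. The construct is intended for stable or long-term expression and live imaging of the mutant protein. The associated publication concerns annexin A11 as a tether linking RNA granules to lysosomes during long-distance transport. ANXA11 is also catalogued under an ALS-related gene alias, though the record does not itself describe the functional consequence of R235Q.
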