Addgene plasmid #164212: pLEX-EF1a ANXA11-mEmerald R235Q
Purpose: pLEX lentivirus backbone expresses mEmerald tagged ANXA11 R235Q mutant under EF1a promoter
Depositing lab: Jennifer Lippincott-Schwartz. Depositing organization: HHMI, Janelia Research Campus. Publication: RNA Granules Hitchhike on Lysosomes for Long-Distance Transport, Using Annexin A11 as a Molecular Tether. Liao YC, Fernandopulle MS, Wang G, Choi H, Hao L, Drerup CM, Patel R, Qamar S, Nixon-Abell J, Shen Y, Meadows W, Vendruscolo M, Knowles TPJ, Nelson M, Czekalska MA, Musteikyte G, Gachechiladze MA, Stephens CA, Pasolli HA, Forrest LR, St George-Hyslop P, Lippincott-Schwartz J, Ward ME. Cell. 2019 Sep 19;179(1):147-164.e20. doi: 10.1016/j.cell.2019.08.050. PubMed 31539493.
Backbone
  Vector backbone: N/A
  Vector type: Lentiviral
Growth in bacteria
  Bacterial resistance: Ampicillin, 100 μg/mL
  Growth temperature: 37°C
  Growth strain: NEB Stable
  Copy number: Low Copy
Gene/Insert
  Gene/Insert name: ANXA11
  Species: H. sapiens (human)
  Insert size (bp): 1515
  Mutation: R235Q
  Entrez Gene: ANXA11 (a.k.a. ALS23, ANX11, CAP-50, CAP50, IBMWMA)
  Promoter: EF1a
  Tag / fusion protein: mEmerald (C terminal on insert)
  Cloning method: Gibson Cloning
  Sequencing primers: 5′ EF1a F; 3′ WPRE R
Terms and licenses: Academic/Nonprofit Terms; Industry Terms: Not Available to Industry
How to cite: pLEX-EF1a ANXA11-mEmerald R235Q was a gift from Jennifer Lippincott-Schwartz (Addgene plasmid # 164212 ; http://n2t.net/addgene:164212 ; RRID:Addgene_164212)
